>Addgene plasmid #63127 | pTNS3 | depositor full sequence | sequence record 210951 | pTNS3 sequence 9983 bps
GACGAAAGGGCCTCGTGATACGCCTATTTTTATAGGTTAATGTCATGATAATAATGGTTTCTTAGACGTC
AGGTGGCACTTTTCGGGGAAATGTGCGCGGAACCCCTATTTGTTTATTTTTCTAAATACATTCAAATATG
TATCCGCTCATGAGACAATAACCCTGATAAATGCTTCAATAATATTGAAAAAGGAAGAGTATGAGTATTC
AACATTTCCGTGTCGCCCTTATTCCCTTTTTTGCGGCATTTTGCCTTCCTGTTTTTGCTCACCCAGAAAC
GCTGGTGAAAGTAAAAGATGCTGAAGATCAGTTGGGTGCACGAGTGGGTTACATCGAACTGGATCTCAAC
AGCGGTAAGATCCTTGAGAGTTTTCGCCCCGAAGAACGTTTTCCAATGATGAGCACTTTTAAAGTTCTGC
TATGTGGCGCGGTATTATCCCGTATTGACGCCGGGCAAGAGCAACTCGGTCGCCGCATACACTATTCTCA
GAATGACTTGGTTGAGTACTCACCAGTCACAGAAAAGCATCTTACGGATGGCATGACAGTAAGAGAATTA
TGCAGTGCTGCCATAACCATGAGTGATAACACTGCGGCCAACTTACTTCTGACAACGATCGGAGGACCGA
AGGAGCTAACCGCTTTTTTGCACAACATGGGGGATCATGTAACTCGCCTTGATCGTTGGGAACCGGAGCT
GAATGAAGCCATACCAAACGACGAGCGTGACACCACGATGCCTGTAGCAATGGCAACAACGTTGCGCAAA
CTATTAACTGGCGAACTACTTACTCTAGCTTCCCGGCAACAATTAATAGACTGGATGGAGGCGGATAAAG
TTGCAGGACCACTTCTGCGCTCGGCCCTTCCGGCTGGCTGGTTTATTGCTGATAAATCTGGAGCCGGTGA
GCGTGGGTCTCGCGGTATCATTGCAGCACTGGGGCCAGATGGTAAGCCCTCCCGTATCGTAGTTATCTAC
ACGACGGGGAGTCAGGCAACTATGGATGAACGAAATAGACAGATCGCTGAGATAGGTGCCTCACTGATTA
AGCATTGGTAACTGTCAGACCAAGTTTACTCATATATACTTTAGATTGATTTAAAACTTCATTTTTAATT
TAAAAGGATCTAGGTGAAGATCCTTTTTGATAATCTCATGACCAAAATCCCTTAACGTGAGTTTTCGTTC
CACTGAGCGTCAGACCCCGTAGAAAAGATCAAAGGATCTTCTTGAGATCCTTTTTTTCTGCGCGTAATCT
GCTGCTTGCAAACAAAAAAACCACCGCTACCAGCGGTGGTTTGTTTGCCGGATCAAGAGCTACCAACTCT
TTTTCCGAAGGTAACTGGCTTCAGCAGAGCGCAGATACCAAATACTGTCCTTCTAGTGTAGCCGTAGTTA
GGCCACCACTTCAAGAACTCTGTAGCACCGCCTACATACCTCGCTCTGCTAATCCTGTTACCAGCCGGTT
GTCAGCCGTTAAGTGTTCCTGTGTCACTCAAAATTGCTTTGAGAGGCTCTAAGGGCTTCTCAGTGCGTTA
CATCCCTGGCTTGTTGTCCACAACCGTTAAACCTTAAAAGCTTTAAAAGCCTTATATATTCTTTTTTTTC
TTATAAAACTTAAAACCTTAGAGGCTATTTAAGTTGCTGATTTATATTAATTTTATTGTTCAAACATGAG
AGCTTAGTACGTGAAACATGAGAGCTTAGTACGTTAGCCATGAGAGCTTAGTACGTTAGCCATGAGGGTT
TAGTTCGTTAAACATGAGAGCTTAGTACGTTAAACTTGAGAGCTTAGTACGTGAAACATGAGAGCTTAGT
ACGTACTATCAACAGGTTGAACTGCCCATGTTCTTTCCTGCGTTATCAGAGCTTATCGGCCAGCCTCGCA
GAGCAGGATTCCCGTTGAGCACCGCCAGGTGCGAATAAGGGACAGTGAAGAAGGAACACCCGCTCGCGGG
TGGGCCTACTTCACCTATCCTGCCCGGCTGACGCCGTTGGATACACCAAGGAAAGTCTACACGAACCCTT
TGGCAAAATCCTGTATATCGTGCGAAAAAGGATGGATATACCGAAAAAATCGCTATAATGACCCCGAAGC
AGGGTTATGCAGCGGAAAGTATACCTTAACATGTTCTTTCCTGCGTTATCCCCTGATTCTGTGGATAACC
GTATTACCGCCTTTGAGTGAGCTGATACCGCTCGCCGCAGCCGAACGACCGAGCGCAGCGAGTCAGTGAG
CGAGGAAGCGGAAGAGCGCCCAATACGCAAACCGCCTCTCCCCGCGCGTTGGCCGATTCATTAATGCAGC
TGGCACGACAGGTTTCCCGACTGGAAAGCGGGCAGTGAGCGCAACGCAATTAATGTGAGTTAGCTCACTC
ATTAGGCACCCCAGGCTTTACACTTTATGCTTCCGGCTCGTATGTTGTGTGGAATTGTGAGCGGATAACA
ATTTCACACAGGAAACAGCTATGACCATGATTACGAATTCGGCTTGAATTCACGAACCCAGTTGACATAA
GCCTGTTCGGTTCGTAAACTGTAATGCAAGTAGCGTATGCGCTCACGCAACTGGTCCAGAACCTTGACCG
AACGCAGCGGTGGTAACGGCGCAGTGGCGGTTTTCATGGCTTGTTATGACTGTTTTTTTGTACAGTCTAT
GCCTCGGGCATCCAAGCAGCAAGCGCGTTACGCCGTGGGTCGATGTTTGATGTTATGGAGCAGCAACGAT
GTTACGCAGCAGGGCAGTCGCCCTAAAACAAAGTTAGGCAGCCGTTGTGCTGGTGCTTTCTGATAGTTGT
TGTGGGGTAGGCAGTCAGAGCTCGATTTGCTTGTCGCCATAATAGATTCACAAGAAGGATTCGACCCGGG
GATCCTCTAGAGTCGAGATGCCGCATGTGGAAGAGGTGATTGCACCGATCTTCTACACCGTTCCGCTGCA
GCTGCTGGCTTACCATGTCGCGCTGATCAAAGGCACCGACGTTGACCAGCCGCGTAACCTGGCAAAATCG
GTTACGGTTGAGTAATAAATGGATGCCCTGCGTAAGCGGGTGTGGGCGGACAATAAAGTCTTAAACTGAA
CAAAATAGATCTAAACTATGACAATAAAGTCTTAAACTAGACAGAATAGTTGTAAACTGAAATCAGTCCA
GTTATGCTGTGAAAAAGCATACTGGACTTTTGTTATGGCTAAAGCAAACTCTTCATTTTCTGAAGTGCAA
ATTGCCCGTCGTATTAAAGAGGGGCGTGGCCAAGGGCATGGTAAAGACTATATTCCATGGCTAACAGTAC
AAGAAGTTCCTTCTTCAGGTCGTTCCCACCGTATTTATTCTCATAAGACGGGACGAGTCCATCATTTGCT
ATCTGACTTAGAGCTTGCTGTTTTTCTCAGTCTTGAGTGGGAGAGCAGCGTGCTAGATATACGCGAGCAG
TTCCCCTTATTACCTAGTGATACCAGGCAGATTGCAATAGATAGTGGTATTAAGCATCCTGTTATTCGTG
GTGTAGATCAGGTTATGTCTACTGATTTTTTAGTGGACTGCAAAGATGGTCCTTTTGAGCAGTTTGCTAT
TCAAGTCAAACCTGCAGCAGCCTTACAAGACGAGCGTACCTTAGAAAAACTAGAACTAGAGCGTCGCTAT
TGGCAGCAAAAGCAAATTCCTTGGTTCATTTTTACTGATAAAGAAATAAATCCCGTAGTAAAAGAAAATA
TTGAATGGCTTTATTCAGTGAAAACAGAAGAAGTTTCTGCGGAGCTTTTAGCACAACTATCCCCATTGGC
CCATATCCTGCAAGAAAAAGGAGATGAAAACATTATCAATGTCTGTAAGCAGGTTGATATTGCTTATGAT
TTGGAGTTAGGCAAAACATTGAGTGAGATACGAGCCTTAACCGCAAATGGTTTTATTAAGTTCAATATTT
ATAAGTCTTTCAGGGCAAATAAGTGTGCAGATCTCTGTATTAGCCAAGTAGTGAATATGGAGGAGTTGCG
CTATGTGGCAAATTAATGAGGTTGTGCTATTTGATAATGATCCGTATCGCATTTTGGCTATAGAGGATGG
CCAAGTTGTCTGGATGCAAATAAGCGCTGATAAAGGAGTTCCACAAGCTAGGGCTGAGTTGTTGCTAATG
CAGTATTTAGATGAAGGCCGCTTAGTTAGAACTGATGACCCTTATGTACATCTTGATTTAGAAGAGCCGT
CTGTAGATTCTGTCAGCTTCCAGAAGCGCGAGGAGGATTATCGAAAAATTCTTCCTATTATTAATAGTAA
GGATCGTTTCGACCCTAAAGTCAGAAGCGAACTCGTTGAGCATGTGGTCCAAGAACATAAGGTTACTAAG
GCTACAGTTTATAAGTTGTTACGCCGTTACTGGCAGCGTGGTCAAACGCCTAATGCATTAATTCCTGACT
ACAAAAACAGCGGTGCACCAGGGGAAAGACGTTCAGCGACAGGAACAGCAAAGATTGGCCGAGCCAGAGA
ATATGGTAAGGGTGAAGGAACCAAGGTAACGCCCGAGATTGAACGCCTTTTTAGGTTGACCATAGAAAAG
CACCTGTTAAATCAAAAAGGTACAAAGACCACCGTTGCCTATAGACGATTTGTGGACTTGTTTGCTCAGT
ATTTTCCTCGCATTCCCCAAGAGGATTACCCAACACTACGTCAGTTTCGTTATTTTTATGATCGAGAATA
CCCTAAAGCTCAGCGCTTAAAGTCTAGAGTTAAAGCAGGGGTATATAAAAAAGACGTACGACCCTTAAGT
AGTACAGCCACTTCTCAGGCGTTAGGCCCTGGGAGTCGTTATGAGATTGATGCCACGATTGCTGATATTT
ATTTAGTGGATCATCATGATCGCCAAAAAATCATAGGAAGACCAACGCTTTACATTGTGATTGATGTGTT
TAGTCGGATGATCACGGGCTTTTATATCGGCTTTGAAAATCCGTCTTATGTGGTGGCGATGCAGGCTTTT
GTAAATGCTTGCTCTGACAAAACGGCCATTTGTGCCCAGCATGATATTGAGATTAGTAGCTCAGACTGGC
CGTGTGTAGGTTTGCCAGATGTGTTGCTAGCGGACCGTGGCGAATTAATGAGTCATCAGGTCGAAGCCTT
AGTTTCTAGTTTTAATGTGCGAGTGGAAAGTGCTCCACCTAGACGTGGCGATGCTAAAGGCATAGTGGAA
AGCACTTTTAGAACACTACAAGCCGAGTTTAAGTCCTTTGCACCTGGCATTGTAGAGGGCAGTCGGATCA
AAAGCCATGGTGAAACAGACTATAGGTTAGATGCATCTCTGTCGGTATTTGAGTTCACACAAATTATTTT
GCGTACGATCTTATTCAGAAATAACCATCTGGTGATGGATAAATACGATCGAGATGCTGATTTTCCTACA
GATTTACCGTCTATTCCTGTCCAGCTATGGCAATGGGGTATGCAGCATCGTACAGGTAGTTTAAGGGCTG
TGGAGCAAGAGCAGTTGCGAGTAGCGTTACTGCCTCGCCGAAAGGTCTCTATTTCTTCATTTGGCGTTAA
TTTGTGGGGTTTGTATTACTCGGGGTCAGAGATTCTGCGTGAGGGTTGGTTGCAGCGGAGCACTGATATA
GCTAGACCTCAACATTTAGAAGCGGCTTATGACCCAGTGCTGGTTGATACGATTTATTTGTTTCCGCAAG
TTGGCAGCCGTGTATTTTGGCGCTGTAATCTGACGGAACGTAGTCGGCAGTTTAAAGGTCTCTCATTTTG
GGAGGTTTGGGATATACAAGCACAAGAAAAACACAATAAAGCCAATGCGAAGCAGGATGAGTTAACTAAA
CGCAGGGAGCTTGAGGCGTTTATTCAGCAAACCATTCAGAAAGCGAATAAGTTAACGCCCAGTACTACTG
AGCCCAAATCAACACGCATTAAGCAGATTAAAACTAATAAAAAAGAAGCCGTGACCTCGGAGCGTAAAAA
ACGTGCGGAGCATTTGAAGCCAAGCTCTTCAGGTGATGAGGCTAAAGTTATTCCTTTCAACGCAGTGGAA
GCGGATGATCAAGAAGATTACAGCCTACCCACATACGTGCCTGAATTATTTCAGGATCCACCAGAAAAGG
ATGAGTCATGAGTGCTACCCGGATTCAAGCAGTTTATCGTGATACGGGGGTAGAGGCTTATCGTGATAAT
CCTTTTATCGAGGCCTTACCACCATTACAAGAGTCAGTGAATAGTGCTGCATCACTGAAATCCTCTTTAC
AGCTTACTTCCTCTGACTTGCAAAAGTCCCGTGTTATCAGAGCTCATACCATTTGTCGTATTCCAGATGA
CTATTTTCAGCCATTAGGTACGCATTTGCTACTAAGTGAGCGTATTTCGGTCATGATTCGAGGTGGCTAC
GTAGGCAGAAATCCTAAAACAGGAGATTTACAAAAGCATTTACAAAATGGTTATGAGCGTGTTCAAACGG
GAGAGTTGGAGACATTTCGCTTTGAGGAGGCACGATCTACGGCACAAAGCTTATTGTTAATTGGTTGTTC
TGGTAGTGGGAAGACGACCTCTCTTCATCGTATTCTAGCCACGTATCCTCAGGTGATTTACCATCGTGAA
CTCAATGTAGAGCAGGTGGTGTATTTGAAAATAGACTGCTCGCATAATGGTTCGCTAAAAGAAATCTGCT
TGAATTTTTTCAGAGCGTTGGATCGAGCCTTGGGCTCGAACTATGAGCGTCGTTATGGCTTAAAACGTCA
TGGTATAGAAACCATGTTGGCTTTGATGTCGCAAATAGCCAATGCACATGCTTTAGGGTTGTTGGTTATT
GATGAAATTCAGCATTTAAGCCGCTCTCGTTCGGGTGGATCTCAAGAGATGCTGAACTTTTTTGTGACGA
TGGTGAATATTATTGGCGTACCAGTGATGTTGATTGGTACCCCTAAAGCACGAGAGATTTTTGAGGCTGA
TTTGCGGTCTGCACGTAGAGGGGCAGGGTTTGGAGCTATATTCTGGGATCCTATACAACAAACGCAACGT
GGAAAGCCCAATCAAGAGTGGATCGCTTTTACGGATAATCTTTGGCAATTACAGCTTTTACAACGCAAAG
ATGCGCTGTTATCGGATGAGGTCCGTGATGTGTGGTATGAGCTAAGCCAAGGAGTGATGGACATTGTAGT
AAAACTTTTTGTACTCGCTCAGCTCCGTGCGCTAGCTTTAGGCAATGAGCGTATTACCGCTGGTTTATTG
CGGCAAGTGTATCAAGATGAGTTAAAGCCTGTGCACCCCATGCTAGAGGCATTACGCTCGGGTATCCCAG
AACGCATTGCTCGTTATTCTGATCTAGTCGTTCCCGAGATTGATAAACGGTTAATCCAACTTCAGCTAGA
TATCGCAGCGATACAAGAACAAACACCAGAAGAAAAAGCCCTTCAAGAGTTAGATACCGAAGATCAGCGT
CATTTATATCTGATGCTGAAAGAGGATTACGATTCAAGCCTGTTAATTCCCACTATTAAAAAAGCGTTTA
GCCAGAATCCAACGATGACAAGACAAAAGTTACTGCCTCTTGTTTTGCAGTGGTTGATGGAAGGCGAAAC
GGTAGTGTCAGAACTAGAAAAGCCCTCCAAGAGTAAAAAGGTTTCGGCTATAAAGGTAGTCAAGCCCAGC
GACTGGGATAGCTTGCCTGATACGGATTTACGTTATATCTATTCACAACGCCAACCTGAAAAAACCATGC
ATGAACGGTTAAAAGGGAAAGGGGTAATAGTGGATATGGCGAGCTTATTTAAACAAGCAGGTTAGCCATG
AGAAACTTTCCTGTTCCGTACTCGAATGAGCTGATTTATAGCACTATTGCACGGGCAGGCGTTTATCAAG
GGATTGTTAGTCCTAAGCAGCTGTTGGATGAGGTGTATGGCAACCGCAAGGTGGTCGCTACCTTAGGTCT
GCCCTCGCATTTAGGTGTGATAGCAAGACATCTACATCAAACAGGACGTTACGCTGTTCAGCAGCTTATT
TATGAGCATACCTTATTCCCTTTATATGCTCCGTTTGTAGGCAAGGAGCGCCGAGACGAAGCTATTCGGT
TAATGGAGTACCAAGCGCAAGGTGCGGTGCATTTAATGCTAGGAGTCGCTGCTTCTAGAGTTAAGAGCGA
TAACCGCTTTAGATACTGCCCTGATTGCGTTGCTCTTCAGCTAAATAGGTATGGGGAAGCCTTTTGGCAA
CGAGATTGGTATTTGCCCGCTTTGCCATATTGTCCAAAACACGGTGCTTTAGTCTTCTTTGATAGAGCTG
TAGATGATCACCGACATCAATTTTGGGCTTTGGGTCATACTGAGCTGCTTTCAGACTACCCCAAAGACTC
CCTATCTCAATTAACAGCACTAGCTGCTTATATAGCCCCTCTGTTAGATGCTCCACGAGCGCAAGAGCTT
TCCCCAAGCCTTGAGCAGTGGACGCTGTTTTATCAGCGCTTAGCGCAGGATCTAGGGCTAACCAAAAGCA
AGCACATTCGTCATGACTTGGTGGCGGAGAGAGTGAGGCAGACTTTTAGTGATGAGGCACTAGAGAAACT
GGATTTAAAGTTGGCAGAGAACAAGGACACGTGTTGGCTGAAAAGTATATTCCGTAAGCATAGAAAAGCC
TTTAGTTATTTACAGCATAGTATTGTGTGGCAAGCCTTATTGCCAAAACTAACGGTTATAGAAGCGCTAC
AGCAGGCAAGTGCTCTTACTGAGCACTCTATAACGACAAGACCTGTTAGCCAGTCTGTGCAACCTAACTC
TGAAGATTTATCTGTTAAGCATAAAGACTGGCAGCAACTAGTGCATAAATACCAAGGAATTAAGGCGGCA
AGACAGTCTTTAGAGGGTGGGGTGCTATACGCTTGGCTTTACCGACATGACAGGGATTGGCTAGTTCACT
GGAATCAACAGCATCAACAAGAGCGTCTGGCACCCGCCCCTAGAGTTGATTGGAACCAAAGAGATCGAAT
TGCTGTACGACAACTATTAAGAATCATAAAGCGTCTAGATAGTAGCCTTGATCACCCAAGAGCGACATCG
AGCTGGCTGTTAAAGCAAACTCCTAACGGAACCTCTCTTGCAAAAAATCTACAGAAACTGCCTTTGGTAG
CGCTTTGCTTAAAGCGTTACTCAGAGAGTGTGGAAGATTATCAAATTAGACGGATTAGCCAAGCTTTTAT
TAAGCTTAAACAGGAAGATGTTGAGCTTAGGCGCTGGCGATTATTAAGAAGTGCAACGTTATCTAAAGAG
CGGATAACTGAGGAAGCACAAAGATTCTTGGAAATGGTTTATGGGGAAGAGTGAGTGGTTAGGCTAGCTA
CATTTAATGACAATGTGCAGGTTGTACATATTGGTCATTTATTCCGTAACTCGGGTCATAAGGAGTGGCG
TATTTTTGTTTGGTTTAATCCAATGCAAGAACGGAAATGGACTCGATTTACTCATTTGCCTTTATTAAGT
CGAGCTAAGGTGGTTAACAGTACAACAAAGCAAATAAATAAGGCGGATCGTGTGATTGAGTTTGAAGCAT
CGGATCTTCAACGAGCCAAAATAATCGGGGGATCCTCTAGAGTCGACCTGCAGGCATGCAAGCTTGGCAC
TGGCCGTCGTTTTACAACGTCGTGACTGGGAAAACCCTGGCGTTACCCAACTTAATCGCCTTGCAGCACA
TCCCCCTTTCGCCAGCTGGCGTAATAGCGAAGAGGCCCGCACCGATCGCCCTTCCCAACAGTTGCGCAGC
CTGAATGGCGAATGGCGCCTGATGCGGTATTTTCTCCTTACGCATCTGTGCGGTATTTCACACCGCATAT
GGTGCACTCTCAGTACAATCTGCTCTGATGCCGCATAGTTAAGCCAGCCCCGACACCCGCCAACACCCGC
TGACGCGCCCTGACGGGCTTGTCTGCTCCCGGCATCCGCTTACAGACAAGCTGTGACCGTCTCCGGGAGC
TGCATGTGTCAGAGGTTTTCACCGTCATCACCGAAACGCGCGA
Features (pLannotate 1.2.2; 24 found; start..end, strand, type, name):
     96..200     +  promoter       AmpR promoter: bla
    201..1061    +  CDS            AmpR: β-lactamase; bla; confers resistance to ampicillin, carbenicillin, and related antibiotics
   1232..1464    +  rep_origin     ori (fragment): high-copy-number ColE1/pMB1/pBR322/pUC origin of replication
   1470..1845    -  rep_origin     R6K γ ori: γ replication origin from E. coli plasmid R6K; requires the R6K initiator protein pi for replication
   1877..1985    -  oriT           oriT: incP origin of transfer
   2129..2254    +  rep_origin     RSF ori (fragment): Plasmids containing the RSF 1030 origin of replication can be propagated in E. coli cells that contain additional plasmids with compatible origins.
   2256..2348    +  CDS            lacI (fragment): lac repressor; lacI; The lac repressor binds to the lac operator to inhibit transcription in E. coli. This inhibition can be relieved by adding lactose or isopropyl-β-D-thiogalactopyranoside (IPTG).
   2361..2382    +  protein_bind   CAP binding site: CAP binding activates transcription in the presence of cAMP. E. coli catabolite activator protein
   2397..2427    +  promoter       lac promoter: promoter for the E. coli lac operon
   2435..2451    +  protein_bind   lac operator: The lac repressor binds to the lac operator to inhibit transcription in E. coli. This inhibition can be relieved by adding lactose or isopropyl-β-D-thiogalactopyranoside (IPTG). lac repressor encoded by lacI
   2512..2540    +  promoter       Pc promoter: intI1 (promoter lies within the coding sequence); class 1 integron promoter
   2716..2782    +  ncRNA          AAC AAD leader (fragment): Accession: RF02912 - putative aminoglycoside riboswitch / attI site
   2864..2886    +  misc_feature   MCS (fragment): pUC18/19 multiple cloning site
   2882..3022    +  CDS            glmS (fragment): GLMS_ECOLI - Experimental evidence at protein level: Swiss-Prot protein existence level 1. Catalyzes the first step in hexosamine metabolism, converting fructose-6P into glucosamine-6P using glutamine as a nitrogen source. From Escherichia coli (strain K12).
   3051..3275    -  mobile_element Tn7R: mini-Tn7 element (right end of the Tn7 transposon) Tn7
   3185..4003    +  CDS            tnsA: TNSA_ECOLX - Experimental evidence at protein level: Swiss-Prot protein existence level 1. Required for Tn7 transposition. Forms the transposase, together with TnsB. TnsA executes the 5'-DNA strand breakage reaction. TnsABC and TnsD promote high-frequency insertion of Tn7 into a specific target site known as ATT-Tn7 whereas TnsABC and TnsD promote low- frequency insertion into many different sites. From Escherichia coli.
   3993..6098    +  CDS            tnsB: TNSB_ECOLX - Experimental evidence at protein level: Swiss-Prot protein existence level 1. Sequence-specific, DNA-binding protein required for Tn7 transposition. Recognizes sequences necessary for recombination at both left and right ends of Tn7 and, together with TnsA, forms the transposase. TnsB executes the 5'-DNA strand breakage and joining reactions. From Escherichia coli.
   6098..7762    +  CDS            tnsC: TNSC_ECOLX - Experimental evidence at protein level: Swiss-Prot protein existence level 1. TnsABC + TnsD promote high-frequency insertion of Tn7 into a specific target site known as att-Tn7 whereas TnsABC + TnsE promote low-frequency insertion into many different sites. From Escherichia coli.
   7768..9291    +  CDS            tnsD: TNSD_ECOLX - Protein predicted: Swiss-Prot protein existence level 4. TnsABC + TnsD promote high-frequency insertion of Tn7 into a specific target site known as att-Tn7 whereas TnsABC + TnsE promote low-frequency insertion into many different sites. From Escherichia coli.
   9298..9546    +  CDS            tnsE (fragment): TNSE_ECOLX - Experimental evidence at protein level: Swiss-Prot protein existence level 1. TnsABC + TnsD promote high-frequency insertion of Tn7 into a specific target site known as att-Tn7 whereas TnsABC + TnsE promote low-frequency insertion into many different sites. From Escherichia coli.
   9548..9585    +  misc_feature   MCS (fragment): pUC18/19 multiple cloning site
   9588..9742    +  CDS            lacZα (fragment): LacZα fragment of β-galactosidase; lacZ fragment
   9748..9847    -  misc_feature   bom (fragment): basis of mobility region from pBR322
   9949..1       -  CDS            rop (fragment) (across the origin): Rop protein, which maintains plasmids at low copy number; rop
