[The description below was written by a language model from this plasmid's Addgene catalogue record and pLannotate feature annotations shown in this document.]
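Description:
pTNS3 is a 9,983-bp bacterial helper plasmid that supplies the Tn7 site-specific transposition machinery. It is listed as an empty backbone derived from pTNS2, modified by the addition of a strong P1 promoter to boost transposase expression. Replication depends on the R6K γ origin, which requires the π initiator protein, so the plasmid can only be maintained in pir-positive E. coli and behaves as a non-replicating suicide plasmid in other hosts. The annotation also picks up short fragments of ColE1-type and RSF origins, bom, rop, lacI and lacZα. These appear to be cloning remnants rather than functional elements. Selection is by ampicillin through a bla cassette with its own promoter, and an incP oriT allows conjugal mobilisation into recipient bacteria when transfer functions are supplied in trans.

The payload is a contiguous tnsA, tnsB, tnsC and tnsD operon, followed by only a truncated piece of tnsE. TnsA and TnsB together form the transposase, and TnsC works with TnsD to direct high-frequency insertion into the att-Tn7 site. Lacking intact TnsE, the plasmid should not support the low-frequency, non-specific insertion pathway. The catalogue names the promoters as P1 and Ptac. The feature table instead annotates, upstream of the operon, a lac promoter with CAP site and operator and then a class 1 integron Pc promoter, which plausibly corresponds to P1. A glmS fragment and Tn7 right-end sequence overlap the start of tnsA, reflecting the native Tn7 origin of the segment. pTNS3 is typically co-delivered with a mini-Tn7 delivery vector to achieve single-copy chromosomal integration, and the associated publication concerns genetic manipulation of Burkholderia pseudomallei. The depositor notes that the plasmid tends to run as a multimer.
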