Addgene plasmid #63127: pTNS3
Purpose: (Empty Backbone) Tn7 transposase expression
Depositing lab: Herbert Schweizer. Depositing organization: Colorado State University, Fort Collins. Publication: Genetic tools for select-agent-compliant manipulation of Burkholderia pseudomallei. Choi KH, Mima T, Casart Y, Rholl D, Kumar A, Beacham IR, Schweizer HP. Appl Environ Microbiol. 2008 Feb;74(4):1064-75. Epub 2007 Dec 21. 10.1128/AEM.02430-07 PubMed 18156318.
Backbone
  Vector backbone: pTNS2
  Modifications to backbone: strong promoter P1 was added to drive transposase expression
  Vector type: Bacterial Expression
  Promoter: P1 and Ptac
Growth in bacteria
  Bacterial resistance: Ampicillin, 100 μg/mL
  Growth temperature: 37°C
  Growth strain: Pir1
  Growth instructions: requires pir-positive E. coli for replication
  Copy number: Unknown
Gene/Insert
  Cloning method: Restriction Enzyme
Terms and licenses: Academic/Nonprofit Terms; Industry Terms
Depositor comments: This plasmid has been found to run as a multimer. Plasmid multimerization often does not impact plasmid function, but may reduce transformation efficiencies. You may need to screen multiple colonies to isolate the monomeric version of this plasmid. If you still have trouble isolating the monomeric version, you might consider linearizing, gel extracting, re-ligating, and transforming the plasmid.
How to cite: pTNS3 was a gift from Herbert Schweizer (Addgene plasmid # 63127 ; http://n2t.net/addgene:63127 ; RRID:Addgene_63127)
