>Addgene plasmid #63127 | pTNS3 | addgene partial sequence | sequence record 109463 | M13-F20 5'-TGTAAAACGACGGCCAGT-3'
GGCTCGTTGAAGATCCGATGCTTCAAACTCAATCACACGATCCGCCTTATTTATTTGCTTTGTTGTACTG
TTAACCACCTTAGCTCGACTTAATAAAGGCAAATGAGTAAATCGAGTCCATTTCCGTTCTTGCATTGGAT
TAAACCAAACAAAAATACGCCACTCCTTATGACCCGAGTTACGGAATAAATGACCAATATGTACAACCTG
CACATTGTCATTAAATGTAGCTAGCCTAACCACTCACTCTTCCCCATAAACCATTTCCAAGAATCTTTGT
GCTTCCTCAGTTATCCGCTCTTTAGATAACGTTGCACTTCTTAATAATCGCCAGCGCCTAAGCTCAACAT
CTTCCTGTTTAAGCTTAATAAAAGCTTGGCTAATCCGTCTAATTTGATAATCTTCCACACTCTCTGAGTA
ACGCTTTAAGCAAAGCGCTACCAAAGGCAGTTTCTGTAGATTTTTTGCAAGAGAGGTTCCGTTAGGAGTT
TGCTTTAACAGCCAGCTCGATGTCGCTCTTGGGTGATCAAGGCTACTATCTAGACGCTTTATGATTCTTA
ATAGTTGTCGTACAGCAATTCGATCTCTTTGGTTCCAATCAACTCTAGGGGCGGGTGCCAGACGCTCTTG
TTGATGCTGTTGATTCCAGTGAACTAGCCAATCCCTGTCATGTCGGT
