>Addgene plasmid #63127 | pTNS3 | addgene partial sequence | sequence record 109464 | M13-Rev 5'-CAGGAAACAGCTATGACC-3'
TGCAAGTAGCGTATGCGCTCACGCAACTGGTCCAGAACCTTGACCGAACGCAGCGGTGGTAACGGCGCAG
TGGCGGTTTTCATGGCTTGTTATGACTGTTTTTTTGTACAGTCTATGCCTCGGGCATCCAAGCAGCAAGC
GCGTTACGCCGTGGGTCGATGTTTGATGTTATGGAGCAGCAACGATGTTACGCAGCAGGGCAGTCGCCCT
AAAACAAAGTTAGGCAGCCGTTGTGCTGGTGCTTTCTGATAGTTGTTGTGGGGTAGGCAGTCAGAGCTCG
ATTTGCTTGTCGCCATAATAGATTCACAAGAAGGATTCGACCCGGGGATCCTCTAGAGTCGAGATGCCGC
ATGTGGAAGAGGTGATTGCACCGATCTTCTACACCGTTCCGCTGCAGCTGCTGGCTTACCATGTCGCGCT
GATCAAAGGCACCGACGTTGACCAGCCGCGTAACCTGGCAAAATCGGTTACGGTTGAGTAATAAATGGAT
GCCCTGCGTAAGCGGGTGTGGGCGGACAATAAAGTCTTAAACTGAACAAAATAGATCTAAACTATGACAA
TAAAGTCTTAAACTAGACAGAATAGTTGTAAACTGAAATCAGTCCAGTTATGCTGTG
