>Addgene plasmid #63127 | pTNS3 | addgene partial sequence | sequence record 111248 | tnsA-F 5'-CGAGCCTTAACCGCAAATGG-3'
GTGTGCAGATCTCTGTATTAGCCAAGTAGTGAATATGGAGGAGTTGCGCTATGTGGCAAATTAATGAGGT
TGTGCTATTTGATAATGATCCGTATCGCATTTTGGCTATAGAGGATGGCCAAGTTGTCTGGATGCAAATA
AGCGCTGATAAAGGAGTTCCACAAGCTAGGGCTGAGTTGTTGCTAATGCAGTATTTAGATGAAGGCCGCT
TAGTTAGAACTGATGACCCTTATGTACATCTTGATTTAGAAGAGCCGTCTGTAGATTCTGTCAGCTTCCA
GAAGCGCGAGGAGGATTATCGAAAAATTCTTCCTATTATTAATAGTAAGGATCGTTTCGACCCTAAAGTC
AGAAGCGAACTCGTTGAGCATGTGGTCCAAGAACATAAGGTTACTAAGGCTACAGTTTATAAGTTGTTAC
GCCGTTACTGGCAGCGTGGTCAAACGCCTAATGCATTAATTCCTGACTACAAAAACAGCGGTGCACCAGG
GGAAAGACGTTCAGCGACAGGAACAGCAAAGATTGGCCGAGCCAGAGAATATGGTAAGGGTGAAGGAACC
AAGGTAACGCCCGAGATTGAACGCCTTTTTAGGTTGACCATAGAAAAGCACCTGTTAAATCAAAAAGGTA
CAAAGACCACCGTTGCCTATAGACGATTTGTGGACTTGTTTGCTCAGTATTTTCCTCGCATTCCCCAAGA
GGATTACCCAACACTACGTCAGTTTCGTTA
