>Addgene plasmid #63127 | pTNS3 | addgene partial sequence | sequence record 111250 | tnsB-F 5'-CGTGACCTCGGAGCGTAAA-3'
CGCAGTGGAAGCGGATGATCAAGAAGATTACAGCCTACCCACATACGTGCCTGAATTATTTCAGGATCCA
CCAGAAAAGGATGAGTCATGAGTGCTACCCGGATTCAAGCAGTTTATCGTGATACGGGGGTAGAGGCTTA
TCGTGATAATCCTTTTATCGAGGCCTTACCACCATTACAAGAGTCAGTGAATAGTGCTGCATCACTGAAA
TCCTCTTTACAGCTTACTTCCTCTGACTTGCAAAAGTCCCGTGTTATCAGAGCTCATACCATTTGTCGTA
TTCCAGATGACTATTTTCAGCCATTAGGTACGCATTTGCTACTAAGTGAGCGTATTTCGGTCATGATTCG
AGGTGGCTACGTAGGCAGAAATCCTAAAACAGGAGATTTACAAAAGCATTTACAAAATGGTTATGAGCGT
GTTCAAACGGGAGAGTTGGAGACATTTCGCTTTGAGGAGGCACGATCTACGGCACAAAGCTTATTGTTAA
TTGGTTGTTCTGGTAGTGGGAAGACGACCTCTCTTCATCGTATTCTAGCCACGTATCCTCAGGTGATTTA
CCATCGTGAACTCAATGTAGAGCAGGTGGTGTATTTGAAAATAGACTGCTCGCATAATGGTTCGCTAAAA
GAAATCTGCTTGAATTTTTTCAGAGCGTTGGATCGAGCCTTGGGCTCGAACTATGAGCGTCGTTATGGC
