>Addgene plasmid #63127 | pTNS3 | addgene partial sequence | sequence record 111251 | tnsC-F 5'-CAGCGACTGGGATAGCTTG-3'
ATGCATGAACGGTTAAAAGGGAAAGGGGTAATAGTGGATATGGCGAGCTTATTTAAACAAGCAGGTTAGC
CATGAGAAACTTTCCTGTTCCGTACTCGAATGAGCTGATTTATAGCACTATTGCACGGGCAGGCGTTTAT
CAAGGGATTGTTAGTCCTAAGCAGCTGTTGGATGAGGTGTATGGCAACCGCAAGGTGGTCGCTACCTTAG
GTCTGCCCTCGCATTTAGGTGTGATAGCAAGACATCTACATCAAACAGGACGTTACGCTGTTCAGCAGCT
TATTTATGAGCATACCTTATTCCCTTTATATGCTCCGTTTGTAGGCAAGGAGCGCCGAGACGAAGCTATT
CGGTTAATGGAGTACCAAGCGCAAGGTGCGGTGCATTTAATGCTAGGAGTCGCTGCTTCTAGAGTTAAGA
GCGATAACCGCTTTAGATACTGCCCTGATTGCGTTGCTCTTCAGCTAAATAGGTATGGGGAAGCCTTTTG
GCAACGAGATTGGTATTTGCCCGCTTTGCCATATTGTCCAAAACACGGTGCTTTAGTCTTCTTTGATAGA
GCTGTAGATGATCACCGACATCAATTTTGGGCTTTGGGTCATACTGAGCTGCTTTCAGACTACCCCAAAG
ACTCCCTATCTCAATTAACAGCACTAGCTGCTTATATAGCCCCTCTGTTAGATGCTCCACGAGCGCAAGA
GC
